Addgene plasmid #157007: pD649-HAsp-CDON-Fc(DAPA)-AviTag-6xHis
Purpose: Mammalian expression of cell-surface protein extracellular domain fused to Fc(DAPA)-Avi-6xHis. Protein is secreted from cells.
Depositing lab: Chris Garcia. Depositing organization: Stanford University. Publication: A Human IgSF Cell-Surface Interactome Reveals a Complex Network of Protein-Protein Interactions. Wojtowicz WM, Vielmetter J, Fernandes RA, Siepe DH, Eastman CL, Chisholm GB, Cox S, Klock H, Anderson PW, Rue SM, Miller JJ, Glaser SM, Bragstad ML, Vance J, Lam AW, Lesley SA, Zinn K, Garcia KC. Cell. 2020 Aug 20;182(4):1027-1043.e17. doi: 10.1016/j.cell.2020.07.025. PubMed 32822567.
Backbone
  Vector backbone: pD649
  Backbone size w/o insert (bp): 6106
  Vector type: Mammalian Expression
Growth in bacteria
  Bacterial resistance: Ampicillin, 100 μg/mL
  Growth temperature: 37°C
  Growth strain: DH5alpha
  Copy number: High Copy
Gene/Insert
  Gene/Insert name: CDON
  Species: H. sapiens (human)
  Insert size (bp): 2814
  Mutation: Fc region of human IgG contains D265A and P329A mutations (DAPA)
  Entrez Gene: CDON (a.k.a. CDO, ORCAM, MGC111524)
  Promoter: CMV/SP6
  Tag / fusion protein: Fc(DAPA)-AviTag-6xHis (C terminal on backbone)
  Cloning method: Restriction Enzyme; 5′ cloning site GCGGCCGC (not destroyed); 3′ cloning site GGCGCGCC (not destroyed)
  Sequencing primers: 5′ ATTTAGGTGACACTATAG; 3′ CACGTACCAGTTGAACTTCACC
Resource information
  A portion of this plasmid was derived from a plasmid made by: synthesis by ThermoFisher
Terms and licenses: Academic/Nonprofit Terms; Industry Terms: Not Available to Industry
Depositor comments: Some plasmids in this collection may have an IS4-like element ISVsa5 family transposase upstream of the CMV promoter.
How to cite: pD649-HAsp-CDON-Fc(DAPA)-AviTag-6xHis was a gift from Chris Garcia (Addgene plasmid # 157007 ; http://n2t.net/addgene:157007 ; RRID:Addgene_157007)
