[The description below was written by a language model from this plasmid's Addgene catalogue record and pLannotate feature annotations shown in this document.]
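Description:
pD649-HAsp-CDON-Fc(DAPA)-AviTag-6xHis is a mammalian expression plasmid of about 8.9 kb, built on the pD649 backbone, for producing the extracellular domain of the human cell-surface protein CDON (also called CDO) as a secreted Fc fusion. In E. coli it is maintained as a high-copy plasmid through a ColE1/pUC-type origin and selected with ampicillin through the β-lactamase gene. Small annotated fragments of KanR, lacZα, an f1 origin and a rrnB terminator appear to be backbone remnants rather than functional parts.

Expression is driven by the CMV immediate-early enhancer and promoter, followed by a piece of CMV intron A and an SP6 promoter that could support in vitro transcription and serves as a sequencing primer site. The open reading frame starts with a secretion signal, named "HAsp" in the plasmid title; the automated annotation matches only a fragment of a mouse immunoglobulin heavy-chain signal sequence here. Next comes the roughly 2.8 kb CDON ectodomain, cloned between two preserved restriction sites, and then the human IgG1 Fc region carrying the D265A and P329A (DAPA) substitutions, which are generally used to reduce Fc effector binding. According to the catalogue entry, an AviTag for site-specific biotinylation and a 6xHis tag for metal-affinity purification follow the Fc, though neither is annotated in the feature table. A bGH polyadenylation signal ends the transcript. A separate SV40/EM7-driven puromycin resistance cassette with an SV40 poly(A) signal allows selection in mammalian cells.

The plasmid belongs to a collection made for mapping protein-protein interactions among human immunoglobulin-superfamily cell-surface proteins. The depositor notes that some members may carry an IS4-like transposase insertion upstream of the CMV promoter; no such element is annotated here.
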