Features (pLannotate 1.2.2; 21 found; start..end, strand, type, name):
    119..143     -  CDS            KanR (fragment): aminoglycoside phosphotransferase; aph(3')-Ia; confers resistance to kanamycin
    254..842     +  rep_origin     ori: high-copy-number ColE1/pMB1/pBR322/pUC origin of replication
   1067..1084    +  terminator     rrnB T2 terminator (fragment): transcription terminator T2 from the E. coli rrnB gene
   1109..1128    -  CDS            lacZα (fragment): LacZα fragment of β-galactosidase; lacZ fragment
   1584..1600    +  protein_bind   lac operator: The lac repressor binds to the lac operator to inhibit transcription in E. coli. This inhibition can be relieved by adding lactose or isopropyl-β-D-thiogalactopyranoside (IPTG). lac repressor encoded by lacI
   1843..2146    +  enhancer       CMV enhancer: human cytomegalovirus immediate early enhancer
   2147..2350    +  promoter       CMV promoter: human cytomegalovirus (CMV) immediate early promoter
   2486..2529    +  intron         CMV intron (fragment): modified intron A from human cytomegalovirus
   2581..2599    +  promoter       SP6 promoter: promoter for bacteriophage SP6 RNA polymerase
   2603..2640    +  CDS            IgH signal sequence (fragment): signal sequence from the mouse immunoglobulin heavy chain variable region
   2743..5562    +  CDS            CDON (fragment): CDON_HUMAN - Also known as CDO. Experimental evidence at protein level: Swiss-Prot protein existence level 1. Component of a cell-surface receptor complex that mediates cell-cell interactions between muscle precursor cells. Promotes differentiation of myogenic cells (By similarity). From Homo sapiens (Human).
   5578..6255    +  CDS            IGHG1 (fragment): IGHG1_HUMAN - Experimental evidence at protein level: Swiss-Prot protein existence level 1. Constant region of immunoglobulin heavy chains. Immunoglobulins, also known as antibodies, are membrane-bound or secreted glycoproteins produced by B lymphocytes. In the recognition phase of humoral immunity, the membrane-bound immunoglobulins serve as receptors which, upon binding of a specific antigen, trigger the clonal expansion and differentiation of B lymphocytes into immunoglobulins- secreting plasma cells. Secreted immunoglobulins mediate the effector phase of humoral immunity, which results in
   6470..6581    +  polyA_signal   bGH poly(A) signal: bovine growth hormone polyadenylation signal
   6582..6690    +  rep_origin     f1 ori (fragment): f1 bacteriophage origin of replication; arrow indicates direction of (+) strand synthesis
   6704..7033    +  promoter       SV40 promoter: SV40 enhancer and early promoter
   7081..7128    +  promoter       EM7 promoter: synthetic bacterial promoter&nbsp
   7147..7746    +  CDS            PuroR (fragment): puromycin N-acetyltransferase; pac from Streptomyces; confers resistance to puromycin
   7756..7881    +  CDS            ble (fragment): BLE_KLEPN - Experimental evidence at protein level: Swiss-Prot protein existence level 1. Binding protein with a strong affinity to the bleomycin family of antibiotics. Binds to CL990; an antimitotic-antibiotic compound. From Klebsiella pneumoniae.
   7876..7997    +  polyA_signal   SV40 poly(A) signal: SV40 polyadenylation signal
   8050..8910    -  CDS            AmpR: β-lactamase; bla; confers resistance to ampicillin, carbenicillin, and related antibiotics
   8913..89      -  promoter       AmpR promoter (fragment) (across the origin): bla
>Addgene plasmid #157007 | pD649-HAsp-CDON-Fc(DAPA)-AviTag-6xHis | depositor full sequence | sequence record 303123 | Full Sequence
TTTCAATATTATTGAAGCATTTATCAGGGTTATTGTCTCATGAGCGGATACATATTTGAATGTATTTAGA
AAAATAAACAAATAGGGGTCAGTGTTACAACCAATTAACCAATTCTGAACATTATCGCGAGCCCATTTAT
ACCTGAATATGGCTCATAACACCCCTTGCTCATGACCAAAATCCCTTAACGTGAGTTACGCGCGCGTCGT
TCCACTGAGCGTCAGACCCCGTAGAAAAGATCAAAGGATCTTCTTGAGATCCTTTTTTTCTGCGCGTAAT
CTGCTGCTTGCAAACAAAAAAACCACCGCTACCAGCGGTGGTTTGTTTGCCGGATCAAGAGCTACCAACT
CTTTTTCCGAAGGTAACTGGCTTCAGCAGAGCGCAGATACCAAATACTGTTCTTCTAGTGTAGCCGTAGT
TAGCCCACCACTTCAAGAACTCTGTAGCACCGCCTACATACCTCGCTCTGCTAATCCTGTTACCAGTGGC
TGCTGCCAGTGGCGATAAGTCGTGTCTTACCGGGTTGGACTCAAGACGATAGTTACCGGATAAGGCGCAG
CGGTCGGGCTGAACGGGGGGTTCGTGCACACAGCCCAGCTTGGAGCGAACGACCTACACCGAACTGAGAT
ACCTACAGCGTGAGCTATGAGAAAGCGCCACGCTTCCCGAAGGGAGAAAGGCGGACAGGTATCCGGTAAG
CGGCAGGGTCGGAACAGGAGAGCGCACGAGGGAGCTTCCAGGGGGAAACGCCTGGTATCTTTATAGTCCT
GTCGGGTTTCGCCACCTCTGACTTGAGCGTCGATTTTTGTGATGCTCGTCAGGGGGGCGGAGCCTATGGA
AAAACGCCAGCAACGCGGCCTTTTTACGGTTCCTGGCCTTTTGCTGGCCTTTTGCTCACATGTTCTTTCC
TGCGTTATCCCCTGATTCTGTGGATAACCGTATTACCGCCTTTGAGTGAGCTGATACCGCTCGCCGCAGC
CGAACGACCGAGCGCAGCGAGTCAGTGAGCGAGGAAGCGGAAGGCGAGAGTAGGGAACTGCCAGGCATCA
AACTAAGCAGAAGGCCCCTGACGGATGGCCTTTTTGCGTTTCTACAAACTCTTTCTGTGTTGTAAAACGA
CGGCCAGTCTTAAGCTCGGGCCCCCTGGGCGGTTCTGATAACGAGTAATCGTTAATCCGCAAATAACGTA
AAAACCCGCTTCGGCGGGTTTTTTTATGGGGGGAGTTTAGGGAAAGAGCATTTGTCAGAATATTTAAGGG
CGCCTGTCACTTTGCTTGATATATGAGAATTATTTAACCTTATAAATGAGAAAAAAGCAACGCACTTTAA
ATAAGATACGTTGCTTTTTCGATTGATGAACACCTATAATTAAACTATTCATCTATTATTTATGATTTTT
TGTATATACAATATTTCTAGTTTGTTAAAGAGAATTAAGAAAATAAATCTCGAAAATAATAAAGGGAAAA
TCAGTTTTTGATATCAAAATTATACATGTCAACGATAATACAAAATATAATACAAACTATAAGATGTTAT
CAGTATTTATTATCATTTAGAATAAATTTTGTGTCGCCCTTAATTGTGAGCGGATAACAATTACGAGCTT
CATGCACAGTGGCGTTGACTCAATATTGGCCATTAGCCATATTATTCATTGGTTATATAGCATAAATCAA
TATTGGCTATTGGCCATTGCATACGTTGTATCTATATCATAATATGTACATTTATATTGGCTCATGTCCA
ATATGACCGCCATGTTGGCATTGATTATTGACTAGTTATTAATAGTAATCAATTACGGGGTCATTAGTTC
ATAGCCCATATATGGAGTTCCGCGTTACATAACTTACGGTAAATGGCCCGCCTGGCTGACCGCCCAACGA
CCCCCGCCCATTGACGTCAATAATGACGTATGTTCCCATAGTAACGCCAATAGGGACTTTCCATTGACGT
CAATGGGTGGAGTATTTACGGTAAACTGCCCACTTGGCAGTACATCAAGTGTATCATATGCCAAGTACGC
CCCCTATTGACGTCAATGACGGTAAATGGCCCGCCTGGCATTATGCCCAGTACATGACCTTATGGGACTT
TCCTACTTGGCAGTACATCTACGTATTAGTCATCGCTATTACCATGGTGATGCGGTTTTGGCAGTACATC
AATGGGCGTGGATAGCGGTTTGACTCACGGGGATTTCCAAGTCTCCACCCCATTGACGTCAATGGGAGTT
TGTTTTGGCACCAAAATCAACGGGACTTTCCAAAATGTCGTAACAACTCCGCCCCATTGACGCAAATGGG
CGGTAGGCGTGTACGGTGGGAGGTCTATATAAGCAGAGCTCGTTTAGTGAACCGTCAGATCGCCTGGAGA
CGCCATCCACGCTGTTTTGACCTCCATAGAAGACACCGGGACCGATCCAGCCTCCGCGGCCGGGAACGGT
GCATTGGAACGCGGATTCCCCGTGCCAAGAGTGACGTAAGTACCGCCTATAGAGTCTATAGGCCCACCCC
CTTGGCTTCGTTAGAACGCGGCTACAATTAATACATAACCTTATGTATCATACACATACGATTTAGGTGA
CACTATAGAATAACATCCACTTTGCCTTTCTCTCCACAGGTGTCCACTCCCAGGTCCAACTGCACCTCGG
TTCTATCGAAAACGCGCCTGCTAGCGCCACCATGAAGACCATCATTGCCCTGAGCTACATCTTCTGCCTG
GTGTTCGCTGCGGCCGCCGATCTGGCCCCTTACTTTACATCTGAACCTCTGAGCGCCGTGCAGAAACTCG
GAGGACCTGTGGTTCTGCACTGTAGCGCTCAGCCTGTGACCACCAGAATCAGCTGGCTGCACAACGGCAA
GACCCTGGACGGAAACCTGGAACACGTGAAGATCCACCAGGGCACCCTGACCATCCTGAGCCTGAATAGC
AGCCTGCTGGGCTACTACCAGTGCCTGGCCAACAATTCTATCGGCGCCATTGTGTCTGGCCCTGCCACAG
TGTCTGTGGCCGTTCTGGGCGATTTTGGCAGCAGCACCAAACACGTGATCACCGCCGAGGAAAAGAGCGC
CGGCTTTATCGGATGTAGAGTGCCCGAGAGCAACCCCAAGGCCGAAGTGCGGTATAAGATCAGAGGCAAG
TGGCTGGAACACAGCACCGAGAACTACCTGATCCTGCCAAGCGGCAACCTGCAGATCCTGAACGTGTCCC
TGGAAGATAAGGGCAGCTACAAGTGCGCCGCCTACAATCCAGTGACACACCAGCTGAAGGTGGAACCCAT
CGGCAGAAAGCTGCTGGTGTCCAGACCTAGCAGCGACGACGTGCACATTCTGCACCCTACACATTCTCAG
GCCCTGGCCGTGCTGAGCAGATCTCCTGTTACACTGGAATGCGTGGTGTCCGGCGTTCCAGCTCCTCAGG
TGTACTGGCTGAAGGACGGACAGGATATCGCCCCTGGCAGCAATTGGAGAAGGCTGTACTCTCACCTGGC
CACCGATTCTGTGGACCCTGCCGATAGCGGCAATTACTCCTGTATGGCCGGCAACAAGAGCGGCGACGTG
AAATACGTGACCTACATGGTCAACGTGCTGGAACATGCCAGCATCAGCAAGGGCCTGCAGGACCAGATTG
TGTCTCTGGGCGCCACCGTGCACTTCACCTGTGATGTGCATGGCAACCCCGCTCCTAACTGCACCTGGTT
TCACAACGCCCAGCCTATTCACCCTAGCGCCAGACATCTGACAGCCGGCAATGGACTGAAGATCAGCGGC
GTGACAGTGGAAGATGTGGGCATGTACCAGTGTGTGGCCGACAACGGCATCGGCTTTATGCACTCTACCG
GCAGACTGGAAATCGAGAACGACGGCGGCTTCAAGCCCGTGATCATTACAGCCCCTGTGTCCGCCAAAGT
GGCCGATGGGGATTTTGTGACCCTGAGCTGTAATGCCTCTGGCCTGCCTGTGCCTGTGATCCGTTGGTAC
GATAGCCACGGCCTGATCACCAGCCATCCTAGCCAGGTGCTGCGGAGCAAGAGCAGAAAGTCTCAGCTGT
CAAGACCCGAGGGCCTGAATCTGGAACCCGTGTACTTTGTTCTGAGCCAGGCTGGCGCCTCTAGCCTGCA
CATTCAGGCTGTGACACAAGAGCACGCCGGCAAGTATATCTGCGAGGCCGCCAATGAGCACGGCACAACT
CAAGCCGAAGCCAGCCTGATGGTGGTGCCCTTCGAGACAAACACAAAGGCCGAGACAGTGACCCTGCCTG
ACGCCGCTCAGAACGACGACAGATCTAAGAGAGATGGCAGCGAGACAGGCCTGCTGTCCAGCTTTCCTGT
GAAAGTGCACCCCAGCGCCGTGGAATCTGCCCCTGAGAAAAATGCCAGCGGCATCAGCGTGCCCGACGCT
CCTATTATTCTGAGCCCTCCTCAGACACACACCCCTGACACCTACAACCTCGTTTGGAGAGCCGGAAAGG
ATGGCGGCCTGCCTATCAACGCCTACTTCGTGAAGTACCGGAAGCTGGACGATGGCGTGGGAATGCTCGG
ATCTTGGCACACAGTCAGAGTGCCAGGCTCCGAGAATGAGCTGCATCTGGCCGAACTGGAACCTTCCAGC
CTGTACGAGGTGCTGATGGTTGCTAGATCTGCTGCCGGCGAAGGACAGCCTGCCATGCTGACCTTCCGGA
CCAGCAAAGAGAAAACCGCCAGCAGCAAGAACACCCAGGCCTCTTCTCCACCTGTGGGCATCCCTAAGTA
CCCCGTGGTGTCTGAAGCCGCTAACAACAACTTTGGCGTGGTGCTGACCGACAGCAGCAGACATAGCGGA
GTGCCTGAGGCTCCCGATAGACCTACAATCAGCACCGCCAGCGAAACCAGCGTGTACGTGACATGGATTC
CCAGAGCCAATGGCGGCAGCCCTATCACCGCCTTCAAGGTCGAGTACAAGCGGATGAGAACCAGCAACTG
GCTGGTGGCCGCCGAAGATATTCCTCCTAGCAAGCTGAGCGTGGAAGTGCGCTCTCTGGAACCAGGCAGC
ACCTACAAGTTCAGAGTGATCGCCATCAACCACTACGGCGAGAGCTTCAGATCCAGCGCCAGCAGACCTT
ACCAGGTCGTGGGCTTCCCCAACAGATTCAGCAGCAGGCCAATCACAGGCCCTCACATTGCCTACACCGA
GGCCGTGTCTGACACCCAGATCATGCTGAAGTGGACCTACATTCCCAGCTCCAACAACAACACCCCTATC
CAGGGCTTCTACATCTACTACAGACCCACCGACAGCGACAACGACTCCGACTACAAGCGAGATGTGGTGG
AAGGCAGCAAGCAGTGGCACATGATTGGCCATCTGCAGCCCGAGACAAGCTACGACATCAAGATGCAGTG
CTTCAACGAAGGCGGCGAGTCCGAGTTCAGCAACGTGATGATCTGCGAGACAAAAGTGAAGAGAGTGCCT
GGGGCCAGCGAGTACCCTGTGAAGGATCTGAGCACCCCTCCTAATTCTCTCGGCTCTGGCGGAAATGTGG
GCCCAGCTACATCTCCTGCCAGATCCTCTGATGGCGCGCCGGGCGGCGACAAGACCCACACCTGCCCCCC
CTGCCCAGCTCCAGAACTGCTGGGAGGGCCTTCCGTGTTCCTGTTCCCCCCCAAGCCCAAGGACACCCTG
ATGATCAGCAGGACCCCCGAGGTGACCTGCGTGGTGGTGGCCGTGTCCCACGAGGACCCAGAGGTGAAGT
TCAACTGGTACGTGGACGGCGTGGAGGTGCACAACGCCAAGACCAAGCCCAGAGAGGAGCAGTACAACAG
CACCTACAGGGTGGTGTCCGTGCTGACCGTGCTGCACCAGGACTGGCTGAACGGCAAAGAATACAAGTGC
AAAGTCTCCAACAAGGCCCTGGCTGCCCCAATCGAAAAGACAATCAGCAAGGCCAAGGGCCAGCCACGGG
AGCCCCAGGTGTACACCCTGCCCCCCAGCCGGGAGGAGATGACCAAGAACCAGGTGTCCCTGACCTGTCT
GGTGAAGGGCTTCTACCCCAGCGATATCGCCGTGGAGTGGGAGAGCAACGGCCAGCCCGAGAACAACTAC
AAGACCACCCCCCCAGTGCTGGACAGCGACGGCAGCTTCTTCCTGTACAGCAAGCTGACCGTGGACAAGT
CCAGGTGGCAGCAGGGCAACGTGTTCAGCTGCAGCGTGATGCACGAGGCCCTGCACAACCACTACACCCA
GAAGTCCCTGAGCCTGAGCCCCGGCGGCAGCGGTCTTAATGATATTTTCGAGGCTCAGAAGATTGAGTGG
CATGAACACCACCACCATCACCACTAAGGCCGGCCTGTAGTCACTGGCACAACGCGTTACCCGGTAAGCC
AATCGGGTATACACGGTCGTCATACTGCAGACAGGGTTCTTCTACTTTGCAAGATAGTCTTGAGTAGTAA
AATAAATAGATAGAGAAAATCAGCCTCGACTGTGCCTTCTAGTTGCCAGCCATCTGTTGTTTGCCCCTCC
CCCGTGCCTTCCTTGACCCTGGAAGGTGCCACTCCCACTGTCCTTTCCTAATAAAATGAGGAAATTGCAT
CACAACACTCAACCCTATCTCGGTCTATTCTTTTGATTTATAAGGGATTTTGCCGATTTCGGCCTATTGG
TTAAAAAATGAGCTGATTTAACAAAAATTTAACGCGAATTAATTCTGTGGAATGTGTGTCAGTTAGGGTG
TGGAAAGTCCCCAGGCTCCCCAGCAGGCAGAAGTATGCAAAGCATGCATCTCAATTAGTCAGCAACCAGG
TGTGGAAAGTCCCCAGGCTCCCCAGCAGGCAGAAGTATGCAAAGCATGCATCTCAATTAGTCAGCAACCA
TAGTCCCGCCCCTAACTCCGCCCATCCCGCCCCTAACTCCGCCCAGTTCCGCCCATTCTCCGCCCCATGG
CTGACTAATTTTTTTTATTTATGCAGAGGCCGAGGCCGCCTCTGCCTCTGAGCTATTCCAGAAGTAGTGA
GGAGGCTTTTTTGGAGGCCTAGGCTTTTGCAAAAAGCTCCCGGGAGCTTGTATATCCATTTTCGGATCTG
ATCAGCACGTGTTGACAATTAATCATCGGCATAGTATATCGGCATAGTATAATACGACAAGGTGAGGAAC
TAAACCATGACCGAGTACAAGCCCACGGTGCGCCTCGCCACCCGCGACGACGTCCCCAGGGCCGTACGCA
CCCTCGCCGCCGCGTTCGCCGACTACCCCGCCACGCGCCACACCGTCGATCCGGACCGCCACATCGAGCG
GGTCACCGAGCTGCAAGAACTCTTCCTCACGCGCGTCGGGCTCGACATCGGCAAGGTGTGGGTCGCGGAC
GACGGCGCCGCGGTGGCGGTCTGGACCACGCCGGAGAGCGTCGAAGCGGGGGCGGTGTTCGCCGAGATCG
GCCCGCGCATGGCCGAGTTGAGCGGTTCCCGGCTGGCCGCGCAGCAACAGATGGAAGGCCTCCTGGCGCC
GCACCGGCCCAAGGAGCCCGCGTGGTTCCTGGCCACCGTCGGCGTCTCGCCCGACCACCAGGGCAAGGGT
CTGGGCAGCGCCGTCGTGCTCCCCGGAGTGGAGGCGGCCGAGCGCGCCGGGGTGCCCGCCTTCCTGGAGA
CATCCGCGCCCCGCAACCTCCCCTTCTACGAGCGGCTCGGCTTCACCGTCACCGCCGACGTCGAGGTGCC
CGAAGGACCGCGCACCTGGTGCATGACCCGCAAGCCCGGTGCCTGACACGTGCTACGAGATTTCGATTCC
ACCGCCGCCTTCTATGAAAGGTTGGGCTTCGGAATCGTTTTCCGGGACGCCGGCTGGATGATCCTCCAGC
GCGGGGATCTCATGCTGGAGTTCTTCGCCCACCCCAACTTGTTTATTGCAGCTTATAATGGTTACAAATA
AAGCAATAGCATCACAAATTTCACAAATAAAGCATTTTTTTCACTGCATTCTAGTTGTGGTTTGTCCAAA
CTCATCAATGTATCTTATCATGTCTGTATACCGTCGACCTCTAGCTAGAGCTTGGCGTAATCATGGTCAT
TACCAATGCTTAATCAGTGAGGCACCTATCTCAGCGATCTGTCTATTTCGTTCATCCATAGTTGCCTGAC
TCCCCGTCGTGTAGATAACTACGATACGGGAGGGCTTACCATCTGGCCCCAGCGCTGCGATGATACCGCG
AGAACCACGCTCACCGGCTCCGGATTTATCAGCAATAAACCAGCCAGCCGGAAGGGCCGAGCGCAGAAGT
GGTCCTGCAACTTTATCCGCCTCCATCCAGTCTATTAATTGTTGCCGGGAAGCTAGAGTAAGTAGTTCGC
CAGTTAATAGTTTGCGCAACGTTGTTGCCATCGCTACAGGCATCGTGGTGTCACGCTCGTCGTTTGGTAT
GGCTTCATTCAGCTCCGGTTCCCAACGATCAAGGCGAGTTACATGATCCCCCATGTTGTGCAAAAAAGCG
GTTAGCTCCTTCGGTCCTCCGATCGTTGTCAGAAGTAAGTTGGCCGCAGTGTTATCACTCATGGTTATGG
CAGCACTGCATAATTCTCTTACTGTCATGCCATCCGTAAGATGCTTTTCTGTGACTGGTGAGTACTCAAC
CAAGTCATTCTGAGAATAGTGTATGCGGCGACCGAGTTGCTCTTGCCCGGCGTCAATACGGGATAATACC
GCGCCACATAGCAGAACTTTAAAAGTGCTCATCATTGGAAAACGTTCTTCGGGGCGAAAACTCTCAAGGA
TCTTACCGCTGTTGAGATCCAGTTCGATGTAACCCACTCGTGCACCCAACTGATCTTCAGCATCTTTTAC
TTTCACCAGCGTTTCTGGGTGAGCAAAAACAGGAAGGCAAAATGCCGCAAAAAAGGGAATAAGGGCGACA
CGGAAATGTTGAATACTCATATTCTTCCTT
