>Addgene plasmid #157007 | pD649-HAsp-CDON-Fc(DAPA)-AviTag-6xHis | depositor partial sequence | sequence record 303124 | insert (extracellular domain)
GATCTGGCCCCTTACTTTACATCTGAACCTCTGAGCGCCGTGCAGAAACTCGGAGGACCTGTGGTTCTGC
ACTGTAGCGCTCAGCCTGTGACCACCAGAATCAGCTGGCTGCACAACGGCAAGACCCTGGACGGAAACCT
GGAACACGTGAAGATCCACCAGGGCACCCTGACCATCCTGAGCCTGAATAGCAGCCTGCTGGGCTACTAC
CAGTGCCTGGCCAACAATTCTATCGGCGCCATTGTGTCTGGCCCTGCCACAGTGTCTGTGGCCGTTCTGG
GCGATTTTGGCAGCAGCACCAAACACGTGATCACCGCCGAGGAAAAGAGCGCCGGCTTTATCGGATGTAG
AGTGCCCGAGAGCAACCCCAAGGCCGAAGTGCGGTATAAGATCAGAGGCAAGTGGCTGGAACACAGCACC
GAGAACTACCTGATCCTGCCAAGCGGCAACCTGCAGATCCTGAACGTGTCCCTGGAAGATAAGGGCAGCT
ACAAGTGCGCCGCCTACAATCCAGTGACACACCAGCTGAAGGTGGAACCCATCGGCAGAAAGCTGCTGGT
GTCCAGACCTAGCAGCGACGACGTGCACATTCTGCACCCTACACATTCTCAGGCCCTGGCCGTGCTGAGC
AGATCTCCTGTTACACTGGAATGCGTGGTGTCCGGCGTTCCAGCTCCTCAGGTGTACTGGCTGAAGGACG
GACAGGATATCGCCCCTGGCAGCAATTGGAGAAGGCTGTACTCTCACCTGGCCACCGATTCTGTGGACCC
TGCCGATAGCGGCAATTACTCCTGTATGGCCGGCAACAAGAGCGGCGACGTGAAATACGTGACCTACATG
GTCAACGTGCTGGAACATGCCAGCATCAGCAAGGGCCTGCAGGACCAGATTGTGTCTCTGGGCGCCACCG
TGCACTTCACCTGTGATGTGCATGGCAACCCCGCTCCTAACTGCACCTGGTTTCACAACGCCCAGCCTAT
TCACCCTAGCGCCAGACATCTGACAGCCGGCAATGGACTGAAGATCAGCGGCGTGACAGTGGAAGATGTG
GGCATGTACCAGTGTGTGGCCGACAACGGCATCGGCTTTATGCACTCTACCGGCAGACTGGAAATCGAGA
ACGACGGCGGCTTCAAGCCCGTGATCATTACAGCCCCTGTGTCCGCCAAAGTGGCCGATGGGGATTTTGT
GACCCTGAGCTGTAATGCCTCTGGCCTGCCTGTGCCTGTGATCCGTTGGTACGATAGCCACGGCCTGATC
ACCAGCCATCCTAGCCAGGTGCTGCGGAGCAAGAGCAGAAAGTCTCAGCTGTCAAGACCCGAGGGCCTGA
ATCTGGAACCCGTGTACTTTGTTCTGAGCCAGGCTGGCGCCTCTAGCCTGCACATTCAGGCTGTGACACA
AGAGCACGCCGGCAAGTATATCTGCGAGGCCGCCAATGAGCACGGCACAACTCAAGCCGAAGCCAGCCTG
ATGGTGGTGCCCTTCGAGACAAACACAAAGGCCGAGACAGTGACCCTGCCTGACGCCGCTCAGAACGACG
ACAGATCTAAGAGAGATGGCAGCGAGACAGGCCTGCTGTCCAGCTTTCCTGTGAAAGTGCACCCCAGCGC
CGTGGAATCTGCCCCTGAGAAAAATGCCAGCGGCATCAGCGTGCCCGACGCTCCTATTATTCTGAGCCCT
CCTCAGACACACACCCCTGACACCTACAACCTCGTTTGGAGAGCCGGAAAGGATGGCGGCCTGCCTATCA
ACGCCTACTTCGTGAAGTACCGGAAGCTGGACGATGGCGTGGGAATGCTCGGATCTTGGCACACAGTCAG
AGTGCCAGGCTCCGAGAATGAGCTGCATCTGGCCGAACTGGAACCTTCCAGCCTGTACGAGGTGCTGATG
GTTGCTAGATCTGCTGCCGGCGAAGGACAGCCTGCCATGCTGACCTTCCGGACCAGCAAAGAGAAAACCG
CCAGCAGCAAGAACACCCAGGCCTCTTCTCCACCTGTGGGCATCCCTAAGTACCCCGTGGTGTCTGAAGC
CGCTAACAACAACTTTGGCGTGGTGCTGACCGACAGCAGCAGACATAGCGGAGTGCCTGAGGCTCCCGAT
AGACCTACAATCAGCACCGCCAGCGAAACCAGCGTGTACGTGACATGGATTCCCAGAGCCAATGGCGGCA
GCCCTATCACCGCCTTCAAGGTCGAGTACAAGCGGATGAGAACCAGCAACTGGCTGGTGGCCGCCGAAGA
TATTCCTCCTAGCAAGCTGAGCGTGGAAGTGCGCTCTCTGGAACCAGGCAGCACCTACAAGTTCAGAGTG
ATCGCCATCAACCACTACGGCGAGAGCTTCAGATCCAGCGCCAGCAGACCTTACCAGGTCGTGGGCTTCC
CCAACAGATTCAGCAGCAGGCCAATCACAGGCCCTCACATTGCCTACACCGAGGCCGTGTCTGACACCCA
GATCATGCTGAAGTGGACCTACATTCCCAGCTCCAACAACAACACCCCTATCCAGGGCTTCTACATCTAC
TACAGACCCACCGACAGCGACAACGACTCCGACTACAAGCGAGATGTGGTGGAAGGCAGCAAGCAGTGGC
ACATGATTGGCCATCTGCAGCCCGAGACAAGCTACGACATCAAGATGCAGTGCTTCAACGAAGGCGGCGA
GTCCGAGTTCAGCAACGTGATGATCTGCGAGACAAAAGTGAAGAGAGTGCCTGGGGCCAGCGAGTACCCT
GTGAAGGATCTGAGCACCCCTCCTAATTCTCTCGGCTCTGGCGGAAATGTGGGCCCAGCTACATCTCCTG
CCAGATCCTCTGAT
